>Addgene plasmid #81430 | pDONR223_SGK1_p.A48G | addgene full sequence | sequence record 167889 | Addgene NGS Result
GGCAGTTCCCTACTCTCGCGTTAACGCTAGCATGGATGTTTTCCCAGTCACGACGTTGTAAAACGACGGC
CAGTCTTAAGCTCGGGCCCCAAATAATGATTTTATTTTGACTGATAGTGACCTGTTCGTTGCAACAAATT
GATGAGCAATGCTTTTTTATAATGCCAACTTTGTACAAAAAAGTTGGCACCATGACGGTGAAAACTGAGG
CTGCTAAGGGCACCCTCACTTACTCCAGGATGAGGGGCATGGTGGCAATTCTCATCGCTTTCATGAAGCA
GAGGAGGATGGGTCTGAACGACTTTATTCAGAAGATTGCCAATAACTCCTATGGATGCAAACACCCTGAA
GTTCAGTCCATCTTGAAGATCTCCCAACCTCAGGAGCCTGAGCTTATGAATGCCAACCCTTCTCCTCCAC
CAAGTCCTTCTCAGCAAATCAACCTTGGCCCGTCGTCCAATCCTCATGCTAAACCATCTGACTTTCACTT
CTTGAAAGTGATCGGAAAGGGCAGTTTTGGAAAGGTTCTTCTAGCAAGACACAAGGCAGAAGAAGTGTTC
TATGCAGTCAAAGTTTTACAGAAGAAAGCAATCCTGAAAAAGAAAGAGGAGAAGCATATTATGTCGGAGC
GGAATGTTCTGTTGAAGAATGTGAAGCACCCTTTCCTGGTGGGCCTTCACTTCTCTTTCCAGACTGCTGA
CAAATTGTACTTTGTCCTAGACTACATTAATGGTGGAGAGTTGTTCTACCATCTCCAGAGGGAACGCTGC
TTCCTGGAACCACGGGCTCGTTTCTATGCTGCTGAAATAGCCAGTGCCTTGGGCTACCTGCATTCACTGA
ACATCGTTTATAGAGACTTAAAACCAGAGAATATTTTGCTAGATTCACAGGGACACATTGTCCTTACTGA
CTTCGGACTCTGCAAGGAGAACATTGAACACAACAGCACAACATCCACCTTCTGTGGCACGCCGGAGTAT
CTCGCACCTGAGGTGCTTCATAAGCAGCCTTATGACAGGACTGTGGACTGGTGGTGCCTGGGAGCTGTCT
TGTATGAGATGCTGTATGGCCTGCCGCCTTTTTATAGCCGAAACACAGCTGAAATGTACGACAACATTCT
GAACAAGCCTCTCCAGCTGAAACCAAATATTACAAATTCCGCAAGACACCTCCTGGAGGGCCTCCTGCAG
AAGGACAGGACAAAGCGGCTCGGGGCCAAGGATGACTTCATGGAGATTAAGAGTCATGTCTTCTTCTCCT
TAATTAACTGGGATGATCTCATTAATAAGAAGATTACTCCCCCTTTTAACCCAAATGTGAGTGGGCCCAA
CGACCTACGGCACTTTGACCCCGAGTTTACCGAAGAGCCTGTCCCCAACTCCATTGGCAAGTCCCCTGAC
AGCGTCCTCGTCACAGCCAGCGTCAAGGAAGCTGCCGAGGCTTTCCTAGGCTTTTCCTATGCGCCTCCCA
CGGACTCTTTCCTCTGCCCAACTTTCTTGTACAAAGTTGGCATTATAAGAAAGCATTGCTTATCAATTTG
TTGCAACGAACAGGTCACTATCAGTCAAAATAAAATCATTATTTGCCATCCAGCTGATATCCCCTATAGT
GAGTCGTATTACATGGTCATAGCTGTTTCCTGGCAGCTCTGGCCCGTGTCTCAAAATCTCTGATGTTACA
TTGCACAAGATAAAAATATATCATCATGCCTCCTCTAGACCAGCCAGGACAGAAATGCCTCGACTTCGCT
GCTACCCAAGGTTGCCGGGTGACGCACACCGTGGAAACGGATGAAGGCACGAACCCAGTGGACATAAGCC
TGTTCGGTTCGTAAGCTGTAATGCAAGTAGCGTATGCGCTCACGCAACTGGTCCAGAACCTTGACCGAAC
GCAGCGGTGGTAACGGCGCAGTGGCGGTTTTCATGGCTTGTTATGACTGTTTTTTTGGGGTACAGTCTAT
GCCTCGGGCATCCAAGCAGCAAGCGCGTTACGCCGTGGGTCGATGTTTGATGTTATGGAGCAGCAACGAT
GTTACGCAGCAGGGCAGTCGCCCTAAAACAAAGTTAAACATTATGAGGGAAGCGGTGATCGCCGAAGTAT
CGACTCAACTATCAGAGGTAGTTGGCGTCATCGAGCGCCATCTCGAACCGACGTTGCTGGCCGTACATTT
GTACGGCTCCGCAGTGGATGGCGGCCTGAAGCCACACAGTGATATTGATTTGCTGGTTACGGTGACCGTA
AGGCTTGATGAAACAACGCGGCGAGCTTTGATCAACGACCTTTTGGAAACTTCGGCTTCCCCTGGAGAGA
GCGAGATTCTCCGCGCTGTAGAAGTCACCATTGTTGTGCACGACGACATCATTCCGTGGCGTTATCCAGC
TAAGCGCGAACTGCAATTTGGAGAATGGCAGCGCAATGACATTCTTGCAGGTATCTTCGAGCCAGCCACG
ATCGACATTGATCTGGCTATCTTGCTGACAAAAGCAAGAGAACATAGCGTTGCCTTGGTAGGTCCAGCGG
CGGAGGAACTCTTTGATCCGGTTCCTGAACAGGATCTATTTGAGGCGCTAAATGAAACCTTAACGCTATG
GAACTCGCCGCCCGACTGGGCTGGCGATGAGCGAAATGTAGTGCTTACGTTGTCCCGCATTTGGTACAGC
GCAGTAACCGGCAAAATCGCGCCGAAGGATGTCGCTGCCGACTGGGCAATGGAGCGCCTGCCGGCCCAGT
ATCAGCCCGTCATACTTGAAGCTAGACAGGCTTATCTTGGACAAGAAGAAGATCGCTTGGCCTCGCGCGC
AGATCAGTTGGAAGAATTTGTCCACTACGTGAAAGGCGAGATCACCAAGGTAGTCGGCAAATAACCCTCG
AGCCACCCATGACCAAAATCCCTTAACGTGAGTTACGCGTCGTTCCACTGAGCGTCAGACCCCGTAGAAA
AGATCAAAGGATCTTCTTGAGATCCTTTTTTTCTGCGCGTAATCTGCTGCTTGCAAACAAAAAAACCACC
GCTACCAGCGGTGGTTTGTTTGCCGGATCAAGAGCTACCAACTCTTTTTCCGAAGGTAACTGGCTTCAGC
AGAGCGCAGATACCAAATACTGTTCTTCTAGTGTAGCCGTAGTTAGGCCACCACTTCAAGAACTCTGTAG
CACCGCCTACATACCTCGCTCTGCTAATCCTGTTACCAGTGGCTGCTGCCAGTGGCGATAAGTCGTGTCT
TACCGGGTTGGACTCAAGACGATAGTTACCGGATAAGGCGCAGCGGTCGGGCTGAACGGGGGGTTCGTGC
ACACAGCCCAGCTTGGAGCGAACGACCTACACCGAACTGAGATACCTACAGCGTGAGCTATGAGAAAGCG
CCACGCTTCCCGAAGGGAGAAAGGCGGACAGGTATCCGGTAAGCGGCAGGGTCGGAACAGGAGAGCGCAC
GAGGGAGCTTCCAGGGGGAAACGCCTGGTATCTTTATAGTCCTGTCGGGTTTCGCCACCTCTGACTTGAG
CGTCGATTTTTGTGATGCTCGTCAGGGGGGCGGAGCCTATGGAAAAACGCCAGCAACGCGGCCTTTTTAC
GGTTCCTGGCCTTTTGCTGGCCTTTTGCTCACATGTTCTTTCCTGCGTTATCCCCTGATTCTGTGGATAA
CCGTATTACCGCCTTTGAGTGAGCTGATACCGCTCGCCGCAGCCGAACGACCGAGCGCAGCGAGTCAGTG
AGCGAGGAAGCGGAAGAGCGCCCAATACGCAAACCGCCTCTCCCCGCGCGTTGGCCGATTCATTAATGCA
GCTGGCACGACAGGTTTCCCGACTGGAAAGCGGGCAGTGAGCGCAACGCAATTAATACGCGTACCGCTAG
CCAGGAAGAGTTTGTAGAAACGCAAAAAGGCCATCCGTCAGGATGGCCTTCTGCTTAGTTTGATGCCTGG
CAGTTTATGGCGGGCGTCCTGCCCGCCACCCTCCGGGCCGTTGCTTCACAACGTTCAAATCCGCTCCCGG
CGGATTTGTCCTACTCAGGAGAGCGTTCACCGACAAACAACAGATAAAACGAAAGGCCCAGTCTTCCGAC
TGAGCCTTTCGTTTTATTTGATGCCT
Features (pLannotate 1.2.2; 12 found; start..end, strand, type, name):
     38..74      -  CDS            lacZα (fragment): LacZα fragment of β-galactosidase; lacZ fragment
     91..186     +  protein_bind   attL3: mutant version of attL; recombination site for the Gateway® LR reaction LR Clonase™
    192..1484    +  CDS            SGK1: SGK1_HUMAN - Also known as SGK. Experimental evidence at protein level: Swiss-Prot protein existence level 1. Serine/threonine-protein kinase which is involved in the regulation of a wide variety of ion channels, membrane transporters, cellular enzymes, transcription factors, neuronal excitability, cell growth, proliferation, survival, migration and apoptosis. Plays an important role in cellular stress response. Contributes to regulation of renal Na(+) retention, renal K(+) elimination, salt appetite, gastric acid secretion, intestinal Na(+)/H(+) exchange and nutrient transport, insulin-depend
   1487..1585    -  protein_bind   attL2: mutant version of attL; recombination site for the Gateway® LR reaction LR Clonase™
   1603..1621    -  promoter       T7 promoter: promoter for bacteriophage T7 RNA polymerase
   1811..1834    +  promoter       Pc promoter (fragment): intI1 (promoter lies within the coding sequence); class 1 integron promoter
   2010..2066    +  CDS            GmR (fragment): gentamycin acetyltransferase; aacC1; confers resistance to gentamycin
   2073..2864    +  CDS            SmR: aminoglycoside adenylyltransferase (Murphy, 1985); aadA; confers resistance to spectinomycin and streptomycin
   2957..3545    +  rep_origin     ori: high-copy-number ColE1/pMB1/pBR322/pUC origin of replication
   3728..3820    +  CDS            lacI (fragment): lac repressor; lacI; The lac repressor binds to the lac operator to inhibit transcription in E. coli. This inhibition can be relieved by adding lactose or isopropyl-β-D-thiogalactopyranoside (IPTG).
   3875..3902    -  terminator     rrnB T2 terminator: transcription terminator T2 from the E. coli rrnB gene
   4034..4077    +  terminator     rrnB T1 terminator: Escherichia coli rrnB; transcription terminator T1 from the E. coli rrnB gene
