[The description below was written by a language model from this plasmid's Addgene catalogue record and pLannotate feature annotations shown in this document.]
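Description:
pDONR223_SGK1_p.A48G is a Gateway entry clone built on the Invitrogen pDONR223 backbone, carrying the human SGK1 open reading frame (serum/glucocorticoid-regulated serine/threonine kinase) with the A48G amino-acid substitution. It is a bacterial propagation plasmid only. It replicates in E. coli from a high-copy ColE1/pUC-type origin and is selected with spectinomycin through the aadA (SmR) aminoglycoside adenylyltransferase gene. That gene lies downstream of a class 1 integron Pc promoter fragment and a short remnant of a gentamicin resistance gene. The sequenced record is 4,086 nt, with the SGK1 coding sequence occupying roughly 1.3 kb.

The insert has no promoter of its own, so the plasmid is not meant for expression. Instead, the ORF is flanked by two attL recombination sites, which the automated annotation labels attL3 and attL2. These sites allow LR Clonase-mediated transfer of the ORF into any compatible Gateway destination vector, which then supplies the promoter, tags and host-specific elements. The depositor notes that the clone is in the "open" configuration, with no stop codon immediately after the insert, so the ORF can be fused in frame to C-terminal tags or reporters encoded by the destination vector. A T7 promoter sits just outside the downstream attL site. The rrnB T1 and T2 terminators insulate the cassette from read-through transcription, and the small lacZα and lacI fragments are backbone remnants.

The construct belongs to the Target Accelerator Plasmid Collection, a set of wild-type and variant alleles assembled for systematic functional testing of rare cancer-associated mutations. It serves as the source clone for moving this SGK1 variant into expression vectors for such assays.
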