Addgene plasmid #81430: pDONR223_SGK1_p.A48G
Purpose: Gateway Donor vector containing SGK1 , part of the Target Accelerator Plasmid Collection.
Depositing lab: Jesse Boehm & William Hahn & David Root. Depositing organization: Broad Institute. Publication: Systematic Functional Interrogation of Rare Cancer Variants Identifies Oncogenic Alleles. Kim E, Ilic N, Shrestha Y, Zou L, Kamburov A, Zhu C, Yang X, Lubonja R, Tran N, Nguyen C, Lawrence MS, Piccioni F, Bagul M, Doench JG, Chouinard CR, Wu X, Hogstrom L, Natoli T, Tamayo P, Horn H, Corsello SM, Lage K, Root DE, Subramanian A, Golub TR, Getz G, Boehm JS, Hahn WC. Cancer Discov. 2016 Jul;6(7):714-26. doi: 10.1158/2159-8290.CD-16-0160. Epub 2016 May 4. PubMed 27147599.
Backbone
  Vector backbone: pDONR223
  Backbone manufacturer: Invitrogen
  Backbone size w/o insert (bp): 2790
  Vector type: Gateway Entry vector
Growth in bacteria
  Bacterial resistance: Spectinomycin, 50 μg/mL
  Growth temperature: 37°C
  Growth strain: DH5alpha
  Copy number: High Copy
Gene/Insert
  Gene/Insert name: SGK1
  Species: H. sapiens (human)
  Mutation: A48G
  GenBank ID: NM_005627.3
  Entrez Gene: SGK1 (a.k.a. SGK)
  Promoter: None
  Cloning method: Gateway Cloning
  Sequencing primers: 5′ M13pUC-fwd; 3′ M13-Rev
Terms and licenses: Academic/Nonprofit Terms; Industry Terms: Not Available to Industry
Depositor comments: Open state: NO stop codon immediately follows insert
How to cite: pDONR223_SGK1_p.A48G was a gift from Jesse Boehm & William Hahn & David Root (Addgene plasmid # 81430 ; http://n2t.net/addgene:81430 ; RRID:Addgene_81430)
