>Addgene plasmid #81430 | pDONR223_SGK1_p.A48G | depositor partial sequence | sequence record 154749 | Insert sequence
ATGACGGTGAAAACTGAGGCTGCTAAGGGCACCCTCACTTACTCCAGGATGAGGGGCATGGTGGCAATTC
TCATCGCTTTCATGAAGCAGAGGAGGATGGGTCTGAACGACTTTATTCAGAAGATTGCCAATAACTCCTA
TGGATGCAAACACCCTGAAGTTCAGTCCATCTTGAAGATCTCCCAACCTCAGGAGCCTGAGCTTATGAAT
GCCAACCCTTCTCCTCCACCAAGTCCTTCTCAGCAAATCAACCTTGGCCCGTCGTCCAATCCTCATGCTA
AACCATCTGACTTTCACTTCTTGAAAGTGATCGGAAAGGGCAGTTTTGGAAAGGTTCTTCTAGCAAGACA
CAAGGCAGAAGAAGTGTTCTATGCAGTCAAAGTTTTACAGAAGAAAGCAATCCTGAAAAAGAAAGAGGAG
AAGCATATTATGTCGGAGCGGAATGTTCTGTTGAAGAATGTGAAGCACCCTTTCCTGGTGGGCCTTCACT
TCTCTTTCCAGACTGCTGACAAATTGTACTTTGTCCTAGACTACATTAATGGTGGAGAGTTGTTCTACCA
TCTCCAGAGGGAACGCTGCTTCCTGGAACCACGGGCTCGTTTCTATGCTGCTGAAATAGCCAGTGCCTTG
GGCTACCTGCATTCACTGAACATCGTTTATAGAGACTTAAAACCAGAGAATATTTTGCTAGATTCACAGG
GACACATTGTCCTTACTGACTTCGGACTCTGCAAGGAGAACATTGAACACAACAGCACAACATCCACCTT
CTGTGGCACGCCGGAGTATCTCGCACCTGAGGTGCTTCATAAGCAGCCTTATGACAGGACTGTGGACTGG
TGGTGCCTGGGAGCTGTCTTGTATGAGATGCTGTATGGCCTGCCGCCTTTTTATAGCCGAAACACAGCTG
AAATGTACGACAACATTCTGAACAAGCCTCTCCAGCTGAAACCAAATATTACAAATTCCGCAAGACACCT
CCTGGAGGGCCTCCTGCAGAAGGACAGGACAAAGCGGCTCGGGGCCAAGGATGACTTCATGGAGATTAAG
AGTCATGTCTTCTTCTCCTTAATTAACTGGGATGATCTCATTAATAAGAAGATTACTCCCCCTTTTAACC
CAAATGTGAGTGGGCCCAACGACCTACGGCACTTTGACCCCGAGTTTACCGAAGAGCCTGTCCCCAACTC
CATTGGCAAGTCCCCTGACAGCGTCCTCGTCACAGCCAGCGTCAAGGAAGCTGCCGAGGCTTTCCTAGGC
TTTTCCTATGCGCCTCCCACGGACTCTTTCCTC
